Addgene plasmid #196503: Cox1-FusXTBE-RightTALE
Purpose: Expresses right-side TALE–DddAtox C term half cox1-FusXTBE in zebrafish
Depositing lab: Stephen Ekker. Depositing organization: Mayo Foundation for Medical Education and Research. Publication: The FusX TALE Base Editor (FusXTBE) for Rapid Mitochondrial DNA Programming of Human Cells In Vitro and Zebrafish Disease Models In Vivo. Sabharwal A, Kar B, Restrepo-Castillo S, Holmberg SR, Mathew ND, Kendall BL, Cotter RP, WareJoncas Z, Seiler C, Nakamaru-Ogiso E, Clark KJ, Ekker SC. CRISPR J. 2021 Dec;4(6):799-821. doi: 10.1089/crispr.2021.0061. Epub 2021 Nov 30. PubMed 34847747.
Backbone
  Vector backbone: pT3
  Vector type: Bacterial Expression
Growth in bacteria
  Bacterial resistance: Kanamycin, 50 μg/mL
  Growth temperature: 37°C
  Growth strain: DH5alpha
  Copy number: High Copy
Gene/Insert
  Gene/Insert name: IDH2 MTS-cox1 right TALE-G1397 DddA-C-UGI-SV40 polyA
  Species: Burkholderia cenocepacia
  Cloning method: Restriction Enzyme; 5′ cloning site Unknown (unknown if destroyed)
Terms and licenses: Academic/Nonprofit Terms; Industry Terms: Not Available to Industry
How to cite: Cox1-FusXTBE-RightTALE was a gift from Stephen Ekker (Addgene plasmid # 196503 ; http://n2t.net/addgene:196503 ; RRID:Addgene_196503)
