[The description below was written by a language model from this plasmid's Addgene catalogue record and pLannotate feature annotations shown in this document.]
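Description:
Cox1-FusXTBE-RightTALE is a 4,747-nt, high-copy pT3-based plasmid that carries the right-hand half of a FusX TALE base editor (FusXTBE) pair aimed at the mitochondrial cox1 gene for use in zebrafish. It is catalogued as a bacterial expression vector and is maintained in E. coli through a ColE1/pUC-type origin with kanamycin selection (KanR, aph(3')-Ia). Its layout, however, is that of an in vitro transcription template. A bacteriophage T3 promoter sits directly upstream of a Xenopus beta-globin 5'-UTR translational enhancer, the coding region follows, and a Xenopus beta-globin 3'-UTR lies downstream. This arrangement is typically used to make stable, well-translated synthetic mRNA for delivery into embryos, although the record itself only says the construct expresses the editor half in zebrafish.

According to the insert name, the open reading frame starts with an IDH2 mitochondrial targeting sequence, which directs the protein into mitochondria. It continues with a TALE DNA-binding array that recognises the right-side cox1 half-site, followed by the C-terminal half of the DddA toxin deaminase split at G1397 (from Burkholderia cenocepacia) and a uracil glycosylase inhibitor (UGI). The feature table picks up the TALE scaffold as two avrBs3-derived fragments flanking an unannotated stretch, which presumably holds the repeat array. The UGI from phage PBS2 is annotated, while the DddA half and the targeting sequence are not. The SV40 polyA named in the insert is also not annotated. The split deaminase is inactive alone, so cytosine deamination of double-stranded mitochondrial DNA requires the partner left-TALE construct carrying the N-terminal half. UGI blocks uracil excision and thereby favours C-to-T conversion, allowing mitochondrial DNA edits for disease modelling.
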