Features (pLannotate 1.2.2; 9 found; start..end, strand, type, name):
      3..21      +  promoter       T3 promoter: promoter for bacteriophage T3 RNA polymerase
     30..72      +  5'UTR          Xenopus globin 5'-UTR: translational enhancer from the 5'-UTR of the major beta-globin gene of Xenopus laevis
    120..740     +  CDS            avrBs3 (fragment): AVRB3_XANEU - Experimental evidence at protein level: Swiss-Prot protein existence level 1. Avirulence protein. Acts as a transcription factor in C.annuum plants. In susceptible plants lacking the Bs3 resistance gene induces expression of a number of genes, including genes homologous to a family of auxin-induced genes, alpha-expansin genes, pectate lyase, anthocyanidin glucoside rhamnosyl transferase and at least one transcription factor, UPA20. Their expression leads to plant hypertrophy in mesophyll cells, probably mainly mediated by UPA20 (PubMed:17962565). In resistant plants induces the h
   2127..2324    +  CDS            avrBs3 (fragment): AVRB3_XANEU - Experimental evidence at protein level: Swiss-Prot protein existence level 1. Avirulence protein. Acts as a transcription factor in C.annuum plants. In susceptible plants lacking the Bs3 resistance gene induces expression of a number of genes, including genes homologous to a family of auxin-induced genes, alpha-expansin genes, pectate lyase, anthocyanidin glucoside rhamnosyl transferase and at least one transcription factor, UPA20. Their expression leads to plant hypertrophy in mesophyll cells, probably mainly mediated by UPA20 (PubMed:17962565). In resistant plants induces the h
   2424..2672    +  CDS            UGI: UNGI_BPPB2 - Experimental evidence at protein level: Swiss-Prot protein existence level 1. This protein binds specifically and reversibly to the host uracil-DNA glycosylase, preventing removal of uracil residues from PBS2 DNA by the host uracil-excision repair system. From Bacillus phage PBS2 (Bacteriophage PBS2).
   2723..2847    +  3'UTR          Xenopus globin 3'-UTR: 3'-UTR of the major beta-globin gene of Xenopus laevis
   2894..2912    -  misc_feature   MCS (fragment): pUC18/19 multiple cloning site
   2995..3804    +  CDS            KanR: aminoglycoside phosphotransferase; aph(3')-Ia; confers resistance to kanamycin in bacteria or G418 (Geneticin®) in eukaryotes
   3947..4535    +  rep_origin     ori: high-copy-number ColE1/pMB1/pBR322/pUC origin of replication
>Addgene plasmid #196503 | Cox1-FusXTBE-RightTALE | addgene full sequence | sequence record 385982 | Addgene NGS Result
CGAATTAACCCTCACTAAAGGGAAGCTTGCTTGTTCTTTTTGCAGAAGCTCAGAATAAACGCTCAACTTT
GGCAGATCTCACCATGGCAGGTTATTTGAAGGTCCTAAGCTCTCTCAGCAGGTCTGCTGCCACTCTATCC
AAAAGCCCCGCCGTTCTTGCTCCAGCTTGCCGGAGTTTGCAACAGAGGAACTATGCCGATAAACGTATCC
AGTCTAGGGACGTCACTAGAGTGGATCTACGCACGCTCGGCTACAGTCAGCAGCAGCAAGAGAAGATCAA
ACCGAAGGTGCGTTCGACAGTGGCGCAGCACCACGAGGCACTGGTGGGCCATGGGTTTACACACGCGCAC
ATCGTTGCGCTCAGCCAACACCCGGCAGCGTTAGGGACCGTCGCTGTCACGTATCAGCACATAATCACGG
CGTTGCCAGAGGCGACACACGAAGACATCGTTGGCGTCGGCAAACAGTGGTCCGGCGCACGCGCCCTGGA
GGCCTTGCTCACGGATGCGGGGGAGTTGAGAGGTCCGCCGTTACAGTTGGACACAGGCCAACTTGTGAAG
ATTGCAAAACGTGGCGGCGTGACCGCAATGGAGGCAGTGCATGCATCGCGCAATGCACTGACGGGTGCCC
CCCTGAACCTGACCCCGGACCAAGTGGTGGCTATCGCCAGCAACATTGGCGGCAAGCAAGCGCTCGAAAC
GGTGCAGCGGCTGTTGCCGGTGCTGTGCCAGGACCATGGCCTGACCCCGGACCAAGTGGTGGCTATCGCC
AGCAACATTGGCGGCAAGCAAGCGCTCGAAACGGTGCAGCGGCTGTTGCCGGTGCTGTGCCAGGACCATG
GCCTGACCCCGGACCAAGTGGTGGCTATCGCCAGCAACAATGGCGGCAAGCAAGCGCTCGAAACGGTGCA
GCGGCTGTTGCCGGTGCTGTGCCAGGACCATGGCCTGACCCCGGACCAAGTGGTGGCTATCGCCAGCAAC
GGTGGCGGCAAGCAAGCGCTCGAAACGGTGCAGCGGCTGTTGCCGGTGCTGTGCCAGGACCATGGCCTGA
CCCCGGACCAAGTGGTGGCTATCGCCAGCAACAATGGCGGCAAGCAAGCGCTCGAAACGGTGCAGCGGCT
GTTGCCGGTGCTGTGCCAGGACCATGGCCTGACCCCGGACCAAGTGGTGGCTATCGCCAGCAACGGTGGC
GGCAAGCAAGCGCTCGAAACGGTGCAGCGGCTGTTGCCGGTGCTGTGCCAGGACCATGGCCTGACCCCGG
ACCAAGTGGTGGCTATCGCCAGCAACGGTGGCGGCAAGCAAGCGCTCGAAACGGTGCAGCGGCTGTTGCC
GGTGCTGTGCCAGGACCATGGCCTCACACCCGATCAGGTCGTGGCTATCGCCAGCAACAATGGCGGCAAG
CAAGCGCTCGAAACGGTGCAGCGGCTGTTGCCGGTGCTGTGCCAGGACCATGGCCTGACCCCGGACCAAG
TGGTGGCTATCGCCAGCAACATTGGCGGCAAGCAAGCGCTCGAAACGGTGCAGCGGCTGTTGCCGGTGCT
GTGCCAGGACCATGGCCTGACCCCGGACCAAGTGGTGGCTATCGCCAGCAACGGTGGCGGCAAGCAAGCG
CTCGAAACGGTGCAGCGGCTGTTGCCGGTGCTGTGCCAGGACCATGGCCTGACCCCGGACCAAGTGGTGG
CTATCGCCAGCAACATTGGCGGCAAGCAAGCGCTCGAAACGGTGCAGCGGCTGTTGCCGGTGCTGTGCCA
GGACCATGGCCTGACCCCGGACCAAGTGGTGGCTATCGCCAGCAACATTGGCGGCAAGCAAGCGCTCGAA
ACGGTGCAGCGGCTGTTGCCGGTGCTGTGCCAGGACCATGGCCTGACCCCGGACCAAGTGGTGGCTATCG
CCAGCAACATTGGCGGCAAGCAAGCGCTCGAAACGGTGCAGCGGCTGTTGCCGGTGCTGTGCCAGGACCA
TGGCCTGACCCCGGACCAAGTGGTGGCTATCGCCAGCAACAATGGCGGCAAGCAAGCGCTCGAAACGGTG
CAGCGGCTGTTGCCGGTGCTGTGCCAGGACCATGGCCTGACCCCGGACCAAGTGGTGGCTATCGCCAGCA
ACATTGGCGGCAAGCAAGCGCTCGAAAGCATTGTGGCCCAGCTGAGCCGGCCTGATCCGGCGTTGGCCGC
GTTGACCAACGACCACCTCGTCGCCTTGGCCTGCCTCGGCGGACGTCCTGCCATGGATGCAGTGAAAAAG
GGATTGCCGCACGCGCCGGAATTGATCAGAAGAGTCAATCGCCGTATTGGCGAACGCACGTCCCATCGCG
TTGCCTCTAGAGCCATTCCAGTGAAGCGCGGCGCTACCGGTGAAACCAAAGTGTTTACCGGTAACAGCAA
CAGCCCGAAGAGCCCGACCAAAGGCGGTTGCTCTGGCGGCTCAACTAATCTGAGCGACATCATTGAGAAG
GAGACTGGGAAACAGCTGGTCATTCAGGAGTCCATCCTGATGCTGCCTGAGGAGGTGGAGGAAGTGATCG
GCAACAAGCCAGAGTCTGACATCCTGGTGCACACCGCCTACGACGAGTCCACAGATGAGAATGTGATGCT
GCTGACCTCTGACGCCCCCGAGTATAAGCCTTGGGCCCTGGTCATCCAGGATTCTAACGGCGAGAATAAG
ATCAAGATGCTGTGATAGGCACTAGTTAGTGACTGACTAGGATCTGGCTAGCGTTACCACTAAACCAGCC
TCAAGAACACCCGAATGGAGTCTCTAAGCTACATAATACCAACTTACACTTACAAAATGTTGTCCCCCAA
AATGTAGCCATTCGTATCTGCTCCTAATAAAAAGAAAGTTTCTTCACATTCTAAAAAAAAAAAAAAAAAA
AAAAAAAAACCCCCCCCCCCCCCGCATGCCTGCAGGTCGACTAGGATCACTAGTGCGGCCGCCCGCGGCT
GCATCATGAACAATAAAACTGTCTGCTTACATAAACAGTAATACAAGGGGTGTTATGAGCCATATTCAAC
GGGAAACGTCGAGGCCGCGATTAAATTCCAACATGGATGCTGATTTATATGGGTATAAATGGGCTCGCGA
TAATGTCGGGCAATCAGGTGCGACAATCTATCGCTTGTATGGGAAGCCCGATGCGCCAGAGTTGTTTCTG
AAACATGGCAAAGGTAGCGTTGCCAATGATGTTACAGATGAGATGGTCAGACTAAACTGGCTGACGGAAT
TTATGCCTCTTCCGACCATCAAGCATTTTATCCGTACTCCTGATGATGCATGGTTACTCACCACTGCGAT
CCCCGGAAAAACAGCATTCCAGGTATTAGAAGAATATCCTGATTCAGGTGAAAATATTGTTGATGCGCTG
GCAGTGTTCCTGCGCCGGTTGCATTCGATTCCTGTTTGTAATTGTCCTTTTAACAGCGATCGCGTATTTC
GCCTCGCTCAGGCGCAATCACGAATGAATAACGGTTTGGTTGATGCGAGTGATTTTGATGACGAGCGTAA
TGGCTGGCCTGTTGAACAAGTCTGGAAAGAAATGCATAAACTTTTGCCATTCTCACCGGATTCAGTCGTC
ACTCATGGTGATTTCTCACTTGATAACCTTATTTTTGACGAGGGGAAATTAATAGGTTGTATTGATGTTG
GACGAGTCGGAATCGCAGACCGATACCAGGATCTTGCCATCCTATGGAACTGCCTCGGTGAGTTTTCTCC
TTCATTACAGAAACGGCTTTTTCAAAAATATGGTATTGATAATCCTGATATGAATAAATTGCAGTTTCAT
TTGATGCTCGATGAGTTTTTCTAATCAGAATTGGTTAATTGGTTGTAACACTGGCAAAAAGGATCTAGGT
GAAGATCCTTTTTGATAATCTCATGACCAAAATCCCTTAACGTGAGTTTTCGTTCCACTGAGCGTCAGAC
CCCGTAGAAAAGATCAAAGGATCTTCTTGAGATCCTTTTTTTCTGCGCGTAATCTGCTGCTTGCAAACAA
AAAAACCACCGCTACCAGCGGTGGTTTGTTTGCCGGATCAAGAGCTACCAACTCTTTTTCCGAAGGTAAC
TGGCTTCAGCAGAGCGCAGATACCAAATACTGTTCTTCTAGTGTAGCCGTAGTTAGGCCACCACTTCAAG
AACTCTGTAGCACCGCCTACATACCTCGCTCTGCTAATCCTGTTACCAGTGGCTGCTGCCAGTGGCGATA
AGTCGTGTCTTACCGGGTTGGACTCAAGACGATAGTTACCGGATAAGGCGCAGCGGTCGGGCTGAACGGG
GGGTTCGTGCACACAGCCCAGCTTGGAGCGAACGACCTACACCGAACTGAGATACCTACAGCGTGAGCTA
TGAGAAAGCGCCACGGTTCCCGAAGGGAGAAAGGCGGACAGGTATCCGGTAAGCGGCAGGGTCGGAACAG
GAGAGCGCACGAGGGAGCTTCCAGGGGGAAACGCCTGGTATCTTTATAGTCCTGTCGGGTTTCGCCACCT
CTGACTTGAGCGTCGATTTTTGTGATGCTCGTCAGGGGGGCGGAGCCTATGGAAAAACGCCAGCAACGCG
GCCTTTTTACGGTTCCTGGCCTTTTGCTGGCCTTTTGCTCACATGTTCTTTCCTGCGTTATCCCCTGATT
CTGTGGATAACCGTATTACCGCCTTTGAGTGAGCTGATACCGCTCGCCGCAGCCGAACGACCGAGCGCAG
CGAGTCAGTGAGCGAGGAAGCGGAACAGATCGACGATAGAGCGCCCAATACGCAAAC
